Addgene plasmid #42734: TAL3271
Depositing lab: Keith Joung. Depositing organization: Massachusetts General Hospital. Publication: Targeted gene disruption in somatic zebrafish cells using engineered TALENs. Sander JD, Cade L, Khayter C, Reyon D, Peterson RT, Joung JK, Yeh JR. Nat Biotechnol. 2011 Aug 5;29(8):697-8. doi: 10.1038/nbt.1934. PubMed 21822241.
Backbone
  Vector backbone: JDS71
  Backbone manufacturer: Addgene plasmid #32287
  Backbone size w/o insert (bp): 6447
  Vector type: Mammalian Expression ; T7
Growth in bacteria
  Bacterial resistance: Ampicillin, 100 μg/mL
  Growth temperature: 37°C
  Growth strain: XL1 Blue
  Copy number: High Copy
Gene/Insert
  Gene/Insert name: ZebrafishCommunity-GnRH3-right (alt name: GnRH3)
  Species: D. rerio (zebrafish)
  Insert size (bp): 1640
  Promoter: CMV
  Tag / fusion protein: 3X Flag (N terminal on backbone); WT FOKI (C terminal on backbone)
  Cloning method: Restriction Enzyme; 5′ cloning site N/A (destroyed during cloning); 3′ cloning site N/A (destroyed during cloning)
  Sequencing primers: 5′ CMV-F; 3′ BGH-rev
Terms and licenses: Academic/Nonprofit Terms; Industry Terms: Not Available to Industry
Depositor comments: Target binding site: TTCCACCGGGAAGCCAAC It is strongly recommended that users perform a diagnostic digest to verify this plasmid prior to use. For example, a double digest of the plasmid with BamHI and KpnI should result in two bands at 2.3kb and 5.8kb.
How to cite: TAL3271 was a gift from Keith Joung (Addgene plasmid # 42734 ; http://n2t.net/addgene:42734 ; RRID:Addgene_42734)
