[The description below was written by a language model from this plasmid's Addgene catalogue record.]
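Description:
TAL3271 is a TALEN expression plasmid built on the JDS71 backbone (about 6.4 kb without insert), a vector classed as mammalian expression with a T7 promoter. It is propagated in E. coli as a high-copy plasmid under ampicillin selection. The record lists CMV as the promoter. The T7 designation indicates that the coding region can also be transcribed in vitro, which is the usual way of producing TALEN mRNA for injection into zebrafish embryos, although the record does not describe this step. No feature table is provided, so other backbone elements such as the origin of replication and polyadenylation signal are not documented. The use of a BGH reverse sequencing primer does suggest a BGH terminator region downstream of the insert.

The insert is a roughly 1.6 kb engineered TAL effector repeat array named ZebrafishCommunity-GnRH3-right, designed to recognise a specific 18-nucleotide site in the zebrafish GnRH3 gene. It was placed into the backbone by restriction cloning that destroyed both junction sites. The backbone supplies an N-terminal 3X FLAG tag for detection and a C-terminal wild-type FokI nuclease domain, so the expressed protein is a complete TALEN monomer. FokI cleaves only as a dimer, so this "right" half-site nuclease is meant to be used with a matching "left" TALEN that binds the opposite strand nearby. Together the pair creates a double-strand break whose error-prone repair produces insertions or deletions. The construct is therefore intended for targeted disruption of GnRH3 in zebrafish, in line with the associated work on TALEN-mediated gene disruption in somatic zebrafish cells.
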