>Addgene plasmid #42734 | TAL3271 | depositor partial sequence | sequence record 57854 | TAL3271 sequence 2430 bps
TCTAGAGCTAGCACCATGGACTACAAAGACCATGACGGTGATTATAAAGATCATGACATCGATTACAAGG
ATGACGATGACAAGATGGCCCCCAAGAAGAAGAGGAAGGTGGGCATTCACCGCGGGGTACCTATGGTGGA
CTTGAGGACACTCGGTTATTCGCAACAGCAACAGGAGAAAATCAAGCCTAAGGTCAGGAGCACCGTCGCG
CAACACCACGAGGCGCTTGTGGGGCATGGCTTCACTCATGCGCATATTGTCGCGCTTTCACAGCACCCTG
CGGCGCTTGGGACGGTGGCTGTCAAATACCAAGATATGATTGCGGCCCTGCCCGAAGCCACGCACGAGGC
AATTGTAGGGGTCGGTAAACAGTGGTCGGGAGCGCGAGCACTTGAGGCGCTGCTGACTGTGGCGGGTGAG
CTTAGGGGGCCTCCGCTCCAGCTCGACACCGGGCAGCTGCTGAAGATCGCGAAGAGAGGGGGAGTAACAG
CGGTAGAGGCAGTGCACGCCTGGCGCAATGCGCTCACCGGGGCCCCCTTGAACCTGACCCCAGACCAGGT
AGTCGCAATCGCGTCAAACGGAGGGGGAAAGCAAGCCCTGGAAACCGTGCAAAGGTTGTTGCCGGTCCTT
TGTCAAGACCACGGCCTTACACCGGAGCAAGTCGTGGCCATTGCATCCCACGACGGTGGCAAACAGGCTC
TTGAGACGGTTCAGAGACTTCTCCCAGTTCTCTGTCAAGCCCACGGGCTGACTCCCGATCAAGTTGTAGC
GATTGCGTCGCATGACGGAGGGAAACAAGCATTGGAGACTGTCCAACGGCTCCTTCCCGTGTTGTGTCAA
GCCCACGGTTTGACGCCTGCACAAGTGGTCGCCATCGCCTCCAATATTGGCGGTAAGCAGGCGCTGGAAA
CAGTACAGCGCCTGCTGCCTGTACTGTGCCAGGATCATGGACTGACCCCAGACCAGGTAGTCGCAATCGC
GTCACATGACGGGGGAAAGCAAGCCCTGGAAACCGTGCAAAGGTTGTTGCCGGTCCTTTGTCAAGACCAC
GGCCTTACACCGGAGCAAGTCGTGGCCATTGCATCCCACGACGGTGGCAAACAGGCTCTTGAGACGGTTC
AGAGACTTCTCCCAGTTCTCTGTCAAGCCCACGGGCTGACTCCCGATCAAGTTGTAGCGATTGCGAATAA
CAATGGAGGGAAACAAGCATTGGAGACTGTCCAACGGCTCCTTCCCGTGTTGTGTCAAGCCCACGGTTTG
ACGCCTGCACAAGTGGTCGCCATCGCCAACAACAACGGCGGTAAGCAGGCGCTGGAAACAGTACAGCGCC
TGCTGCCTGTACTGTGCCAGGATCATGGACTGACCCCAGACCAGGTAGTCGCAATCGCGAACAATAATGG
GGGAAAGCAAGCCCTGGAAACCGTGCAAAGGTTGTTGCCGGTCCTTTGTCAAGACCACGGCCTTACACCG
GAGCAAGTCGTGGCCATTGCAAGCAACATCGGTGGCAAACAGGCTCTTGAGACGGTTCAGAGACTTCTCC
CAGTTCTCTGTCAAGCCCACGGGCTGACTCCCGATCAAGTTGTAGCGATTGCGTCGAACATTGGAGGGAA
ACAAGCATTGGAGACTGTCCAACGGCTCCTTCCCGTGTTGTGTCAAGCCCACGGTTTGACGCCTGCACAA
GTGGTCGCCATCGCCAACAACAACGGCGGTAAGCAGGCGCTGGAAACAGTACAGCGCCTGCTGCCTGTAC
TGTGCCAGGATCATGGACTGACCCCAGACCAGGTAGTCGCAATCGCGTCACATGACGGGGGAAAGCAAGC
CCTGGAAACCGTGCAAAGGTTGTTGCCGGTCCTTTGTCAAGACCACGGCCTTACACCGGAGCAAGTCGTG
GCCATTGCATCCCACGACGGTGGCAAACAGGCTCTTGAGACGGTTCAGAGACTTCTCCCAGTTCTCTGTC
AAGCCCACGGGCTGACTCCCGATCAAGTTGTAGCGATTGCGTCGAACATTGGAGGGAAACAAGCATTGGA
GACTGTCCAACGGCTCCTTCCCGTGTTGTGTCAAGCCCACGGTTTGACGCCTGCACAAGTGGTCGCCATC
GCCTCCAATATTGGCGGTAAGCAGGCGCTGGAAACAGTACAGCGCCTGCTGCCTGTACTGTGCCAGGATC
ATGGACTGACACCCGAACAGGTGGTCGCCATTGCTTCCCACGACGGAGGACGGCCAGCCTTGGAGTCCAT
CGTAGCCCAATTGTCCAGGCCCGATCCCGCGTTGGCTGCGTTAACGAATGACCATCTGGTGGCGTTGGCA
TGTCTTGGTGGACGACCCGCGCTCGATGCAGTCAAAAAGGGTCTGCCTCATGCTCCCGCATTGATCAAAA
GAACCAACCGGCGGATTCCCGAGAGAACTTCCCATCGAGTCGCGGGATCC
