>Addgene plasmid #42734 | TAL3271 | addgene partial sequence | sequence record 61005 | JDS-TALEN-F 5'-TAGGGGTCGGTAAACAGTGG-3'
ACTGTGGCGGGTGAGCTTAGGGGGCCTCCGCTCCAGCTCGACACCGGGCAGCTGCTGAAGATCGCGAAGA
GAGGGGGAGTAACAGCGGTAGAGGCAGTGCACGCCTGGCGCAATGCGCTCACCGGGGCCCCCTTGAACCT
GACCCCAGACCAGGTAGTCGCAATCGCGTCAAACGGAGGGGGAAAGCAAGCCCTGGAAACCGTGCAAAGG
TTGTTGCCGGTCCTTTGTCAAGACCACGGCCTTACACCGGAGCAAGTCGTGGCCATTGCATCCCACGACG
GTGGCAAACAGGCTCTTGAGACGGTTCAGAGACTTCTCCCAGTTCTCTGTCAAGCCCACGGGCTGACTCC
CGATCAAGTTGTAGCGATTGCGTCGCATGACGGAGGGAAACAAGCATTGGAGACTGTCCAACGGCTCCTT
CCCGTGTTGTGTCAAGCCCACGGTTTGACGCCTGCACAAGTGGTCGCCATCGCCTCCAATATTGGCGGTA
AGCAGGCGCTGGAAACAGTACAGCGCCTGCTGCCTGTACTGTGCCAGGATCATGGACTGACCCCAGACCA
GGTAGTCGCAATCGCGTCACATGACGGGGGAAAGCAAGCCCTGGAAACCGTGCAAAGGTTGTTGCCGGTC
CTTTGTCAAGACCACGGCCTTACACCGGAGCAAGTCGTGGCCATTGCATCCCACGACGGTGGCAAACAGG
CTCTTGAGACGGTTCAGAGACTTCTCCCAGTTCTCTGTCAAGCCCACGGGCTGACTCCCGATCAAGTTGT
AGCGATTGCGAATAACAATGGAGGGAAACAAGCATTGGAGACTGTCCAACGGCTCCTTCCCGTGTT
